>Addgene plasmid #225668 | 18065-E01 | addgene full sequence | sequence record 454146 | Addgene NGS Result
TTAACGCTAGCATGGATGTTTTCCCAGTCACGACGTTGTAAAACGACGGCCAGTCTTAAAATTCGAGCTC
GGTCCGAGGATCCAAATAATGATTTTATTTTGACTGATAGTGACCTGTTCGTTGCAACAAATTGATAAGC
AATGCTTTTTTATAATGCCAACTTTGTATAGAAAAGTTGGCGTTTATCTTCAGCTGGAGTCAGGGAAACA
GCGTCTCGGGAACATCCTGTGGACTGCTAGCTGGACAGACAAGAGGGTCAGTCCCTCCCAGGGCAGGGCA
GACATAGGCTGGGGGCAAAGTAAACATGCCCCAGGGTGGCTAGACTGCGGGAGATCTGGTCGTTCAGTCA
CTCCACCAGTAGCTGATCAGTAGATAACTTGAGGTGAGGCTCAGATCTGGAAACAGCGTCTCGGGAACAT
CCTGTGGACTGCTAGCTGGACAGACAAGAGGGTCAGTCCCTCCCAGGGCAGGGCAGACATAGGCTGGGGG
CAAAGTAAACATGCCCCAGGGTGGCTAGACTGCGGGGAATTCCACTACAGGCCGGGTATTTAAAACCGCG
GGCCCAATAAGCGGCATCATATGAAATGAATTCGGAAACAGCGTCTCGGGAACATCCTGTGGACTGCTAG
CTGGACAGACAAGAGGGTCAGTCCCTCCCAGGGCAGGGCAGACATAGGCTGGGGGCAAAGTAAACATGCC
CCAGGGTGGCTAGACTGCGGGCCATGGGCCGCGCGGACCCTCCCATGACGTATGCATCGTATGCTAGTGC
TGTTATGGAGTGCCATGGGGAAACAGCGTCTCGGGAACATCCTGTGGACTGCTAGCTGGACAGACAAGAG
GGTCAGTCCCTCCCAGGGCAGGGCAGACATAGGCTGGGGGCAAAGTAAACATGCCCCAGGGTGGCTAGAC
TGCGGGTCGCGAATTGTGCGCACTTTACCGGCGGGGACACCATGAAGTGTGCTTCTGCTGACCATCCTCG
CGAGGAAACAGCGTCTCGGGAACATCCTGTGGACTGCTAGCTGGACAGACAAGAGGGTCAGTCCCTCCCA
GGGCAGGGCAGACATAGGCTGGGGGCAAAGTAAACATGCCCCAGGGTGGCTAGACTGCGGGGTTTAAACA
CTGCCCGCCGAAAAATGGATAAGCATAGTAAGCTGCATAAGTGGACAACACTCAGTTTAAACGGAAACAG
CGTCTCGGGAACATCCTGTGGACTGCTAGCTGGACAGACAAGAGGGTCAGTCCCTCCCAGGGCAGGGCAG
ACATAGGCTGGGGGCAAAGTAAACATGCCCCAGGGTGGCTAGACTGCGGGTCGAGGAAGCCCCTCCCCCT
GCAGCCGCGCAGAGCCACCCGGCTCGTGGCCGCTGTTTACAAGGACACGCGCTTCCTGACAGTGACGCGA
GCCGCCTCCTCCCCTTCCCCACGCTCTAGGAGGGGGCCGCGGGGGCCTGGCTCCCGCGTCGGCCAATCGG
AGTGCACTTCCGCAGCTGACAAATTCAGTATAAAAGCTTGGGGCTGGGGCCGAGCACTGGGGACTTTGAG
GGTGGCCAGGCCAGCGTAGGATCCTGCTGGGAGCGGGGAACTGAGGGAAGCGACGCCGATAAAACAACTT
TGTACAAAAAAGCTGAACGAGAAACGTAAAATGATATAAATATCAATATATTAAATTAGATTTTGCATAA
AAAACAGACTACATAATACTGTAAAACACAACATATGCAGTCACTATGAATCAACTACTTAGATGGTATT
AGTGACCTGTAGCATGCAAGCTTAGATCCTCTAGACCAGCCAGGACAGAAATGCCTCGACTTCGCTGCTA
CCCAAGGTTGCCGGGTGACGCACACCGTGGAAACGGATGAAGGCACGAACCCAGTGGACATAAGCCTGTT
CGGTTCGTAAGCTGTAATGCAAGTAGCGTATGCGCTCACGCAACTGGTCCAGAACCTTGACCGAACGCAG
CGGTGGTAACGGCGCAGTGGCGGTTTTCATGGCTTGTTATGACTGTTTTTTTGGGGTACAGTCTATGCCT
CGGGCATCCAAGCAGCAAGCGCGTTACGCCGTGGGTCGATGTTTGATGTTATGGAGCAGCAACGATGTTA
CGCAGCAGGGCAGTCGCCCTAAAACAAAGTTAAACATTATGAGGGAAGCGGTGATCGCCGAAGTATCGAC
TCAACTATCAGAGGTAGTTGGCGTCATCGAGCGCCATCTCGAACCGACGTTGCTGGCCGTACATTTGTAC
GGCTCCGCAGTGGATGGCGGCCTGAAGCCACACAGTGATATTGATTTGCTGGTTACGGTGACCGTAAGGC
TTGATGAAACAACGCGGCGAGCTTTGATCAACGACCTTTTGGAAACTTCGGCTTCCCCTGGAGAGAGCGA
GATTCTCCGCGCTGTAGAAGTCACCATTGTTGTGCACGACGACATCATTCCGTGGCGTTATCCAGCTAAG
CGCGAACTGCAATTTGGAGAATGGCAGCGCAATGACATTCTTGCAGGTATCTTCGAGCCAGCCACGATCG
ACATTGATCTGGCTATCTTGCTGACAAAAGCAAGAGAACATAGCGTTGCCTTGGTAGGTCCAGCGGCGGA
GGAACTCTTTGATCCGGTTCCTGAACAGGATCTATTTGAGGCGCTAAATGAAACCTTAACGCTATGGAAC
TCGCCGCCCGACTGGGCTGGCGATGAGCGAAATGTAGTGCTTACGTTGTCCCGCATTTGGTACAGCGCAG
TAACCGGCAAAATCGCGCCGAAGGATGTCGCTGCCGACTGGGCAATGGAGCGCCTGCCGGCCCAGTATCA
GCCCGTCATACTTGAAGCTAGACAGGCTTATCTTGGACAAGAAGAAGATCGCTTGGCCTCGCGCGCAGAT
CAGTTGGAAGAATTTGTCCACTACGTGAAAGGCGAGATCACCAAGGTAGTCGGCAAATAACCCTCGAGCC
ACCCATGACCAAAATCCCTTAACGTGAGTTACGCGTCGTTCCACTGAGCGTCAGACCCCGTAGAAAAGAT
CAAAGGATCTTCTTGAGATCCTTTTTTTCTGCGCGTAATCTGCTGCTTGCAAACAAAAAAACCACCGCTA
CCAGCGGTGGTTTGTTTGCCGGATCAAGAGCTACCAACTCTTTTTCCGAAGGTAACTGGCTTCAGCAGAG
CGCAGATACCAAATACTGTTCTTCTAGTGTAGCCGTAGTTAGGCCACCACTTCAAGAACTCTGTAGCACC
GCCTACATACCTCGCTCTGCTAATCCTGTTACCAGTGGCTGCTGCCAGTGGCGATAAGTCGTGTCTTACC
GGGTTGGACTCAAGACGATAGTTACCGGATAAGGCGCAGCGGTCGGGCTGAACGGGGGGTTCGTGCACAC
AGCCCAGCTTGGAGCGAACGACCTACACCGAACTGAGATACCTACAGCGTGAGCTATGAGAAAGCGCCAC
GCTTCCCGAAGGGAGAAAGGCGGACAGGTATCCGGTAAGCGGCAGGGTCGGAACAGGAGAGCGCACGAGG
GAGCTTCCAGGGGGAAACGCCTGGTATCTTTATAGTCCTGTCGGGTTTCGCCACCTCTGACTTGAGCGTC
GATTTTTGTGATGCTCGTCAGGGGGGCGGAGCCTATGGAAAAACGCCAGCAACGCGGCCTTTTTACGGTT
CCTGGCCTTTTGCTGGCCTTTTGCTCACATGTTCTTTCCTGCGTTATCCCCTGATTCTGTGGATAACCGT
ATTACCGCCTTTGAGTGAGCTGATACCGCTCGCCGCAGCCGAACGACCGAGCGCAGCGAGTCAGTGAGCG
AGGAAGCGGAAGAGCGCCCAATACGCAAACCGCCTCTCCCCGCGCGTTGGCCGATTCATTAATGCAGCTG
GCACGACAGGTTTCCCGACTGGAAAGCGGGCAGTGAGCGCAACGCAATTAATACGCGTACCGCTAGCCAG
GAAGAGTTTGTAGAAACGCAAAAAGGCCATCCGTCAGGATGGCCTTCTGCTTAGTTTGATGCCTGGCAGT
TTATGGCGGGCGTCCTGCCCGCCACCCTCCGGGCCGTTGCTTCACAACGTTCAAATCCGCTCCCGGCGGA
TTTGTCCTACTCAGGAGAGCGTTCACCGACAAACAACAGATAAAACGAAAGGCCCAGTCTTCCGACTGAG
CCTTTCGTTTTATTTGATGCCTGGCAGTTCCCTACTCTCGCG
Features (pLannotate 1.2.2; 11 found; start..end, strand, type, name):
     18..54      -  CDS            lacZα (fragment): LacZα fragment of β-galactosidase; lacZ fragment
     83..168     +  protein_bind   attL1 (fragment): mutant version of attL; recombination site for the Gateway® LR reaction LR Clonase™
    159..179     +  protein_bind   attB4: mutant version of attB; core recombination site for the Gateway® BP reaction BP Clonase™
   1604..1728    +  protein_bind   attR1: mutant version of attR; recombination site for the Gateway® LR reaction LR Clonase™
   1877..1900    +  promoter       Pc promoter (fragment): intI1 (promoter lies within the coding sequence); class 1 integron promoter
   2076..2132    +  CDS            GmR (fragment): gentamycin acetyltransferase; aacC1; confers resistance to gentamycin
   2139..2930    +  CDS            SmR: aminoglycoside adenylyltransferase (Murphy, 1985); aadA; confers resistance to spectinomycin and streptomycin
   3023..3611    +  rep_origin     ori: high-copy-number ColE1/pMB1/pBR322/pUC origin of replication
   3794..3886    +  CDS            lacI (fragment): lac repressor; lacI; The lac repressor binds to the lac operator to inhibit transcription in E. coli. This inhibition can be relieved by adding lactose or isopropyl-β-D-thiogalactopyranoside (IPTG).
   3941..3968    -  terminator     rrnB T2 terminator: transcription terminator T2 from the E. coli rrnB gene
   4100..4143    +  terminator     rrnB T1 terminator: Escherichia coli rrnB; transcription terminator T1 from the E. coli rrnB gene
