[The description below was written by a language model from this plasmid's Addgene catalogue record and pLannotate feature annotations shown in this document.]
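Description:
18065-E01 is a Gateway entry clone built on the pDonr-258 backbone that carries a TGF-beta-responsive promoter element rather than a coding sequence. It is a small (about 4.2 kb) bacterial plasmid that replicates from a high-copy ColE1/pUC-type origin. Selection is with spectinomycin, through the aadA aminoglycoside adenylyltransferase gene (SmR). The short Pc integron promoter and gentamicin-resistance fragments annotated just upstream of SmR are likely remnants of the integron-derived cassette that supplies this marker. The rrnB T1 and T2 terminators, along with the small lacZα and lacI fragments, are backbone features. The terminators help insulate the cloning region from read-through transcription.

The roughly 1.5 kb insert, S3x6-JunBp, consists of six tandem repeats of a high-affinity Smad3-binding region linked to a JunB minimal promoter. The repeated element is described as the mouse homolog of a site found about 9 kb upstream of the human JUNB promoter, although the catalogue lists the insert species as human. Activated Smad3 binding to the repeats should drive transcription from the minimal promoter, making the cassette a sensor of TGF-beta pathway activity.

The insert itself is not annotated in the automated feature table. It lies between an attL-type site with an attB4 core (detected as an attL1 fragment) and an attR1 site. This matches the depositor's "4-1r" designation, the promoter-position format used in multisite Gateway assembly. The clone contains no reporter gene. It is intended for LR recombination with a separate reporter entry clone and a destination vector to build the final TGF-beta reporter construct, and the record specifies neither of those partners.
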