Addgene plasmid #225668: 18065-E01
Purpose: Gateway clone for S3x6-JunB promoter TGF-beta pathway reporter
Depositing lab: Dominic Esposito. Depositing organization: Frederick National Laboratory.
Backbone
  Vector backbone: pDonr-258
  Backbone size w/o insert (bp): 2726
  Vector type: Gateway Entry Clone
Growth in bacteria
  Bacterial resistance: Spectinomycin, 50 μg/mL
  Growth temperature: 37°C
  Growth strain: DH5alpha
  Copy number: High Copy
Gene/Insert
  Gene/Insert name: S3x6-JunBp
  Species: H. sapiens (human)
  Insert size (bp): 1469
  Cloning method: Gateway Cloning
  Sequencing primers: 5′ M13F 23-mer (5'-CCCAGTCACGACGTTGTAAAACG); 3′ DR 23-mer (5'-TTGGGTAGCAGCGAAGTCGAGGC-3')
Terms and licenses: Academic/Nonprofit Terms; Industry Terms: Not Available to Industry
Depositor comments: Entry clone (4-1r): TGF-beta pathway reporter construct using 6 repeats of the mouse homolog of a high affinity Smad3 binding region identified 9kb upstream of the human JUNB promoter (from Ramachandran et al. 2018 https://doi.org/10.7554/elife.31756) linked to a JunB minimal promoter
How to cite: 18065-E01 was a gift from Dominic Esposito (Addgene plasmid # 225668 ; http://n2t.net/addgene:225668 ; RRID:Addgene_225668)
